>Addgene plasmid #147132 | pAc5.1B-lambdaN-HA-CeAIN1_351-504_O | depositor full sequence | sequence record 289579 | Full Sequence
CTTCAAGGAATTAATTCTATATTCTAAAAACACAAATGATACTTCTAAAAAAAATCATGAATGGCATCAA
CTCTGAATCAAATCTTTGCAGATGCACCTACTTCTCATTTCCACTGTCACATCATTTTTCCAGATCTCGC
TGCCTGTTATGTGGCCCACAAACCAAGACACGTTTTATGGCCATTAAAGCTGGCTGATCGTCGCCAAACA
CCAAATACATATCAATATGTACATTCGAGAAAGAAGCGATCAAAGAAGCGTCTTCGGGCGAGTAGGAGAA
TGCGGAGGAGAAGGAGAACGAGCTGATCTAGTATCTCTCCACAATCCAATGCCAACTGACCAACTGGCCA
TATTCGGAGCAATTTGAAGCCAATTTCCATCGCCTGGCGATCGCTCCATTCTTGGCTATATGTTTTTCAC
CGTTCCCGGGGCCATTTTCAAAGACTCGTCGGTAAGATAAGATTGTGTCACTCGCTGTCTCTCTTCATTT
GTCGAAGAATGCTGAGGAATTTCGCGATGACGTCGGCGAGTATTTTGAAGAATGAGAATAATTTGTATTT
ATACGAAAATCAGTTAGTGGAATTTTCTACAAAAACATGTTATCTATAGATAATTTTGTTGCAAAATATG
TTGACTATGACAAAGATTGTATGTATATACCTTTAATGTATTCTCATTTTCTTATGTATTTATAATGGCA
ATGATGATACTGATGATATTTTAAGATGATGCCAGACCACAGGCTGATTTCTGCGTCTTTTGCCGAACGC
AGTGCATGTGCGGTTGTTGTTTTTTGGAATAGTTTCAATTTTCGGACTGTCCGCTTTGATTTCAGTTTCT
TGGCTTATTCAAAAAGCAAAGTAAAGCCAAAAAAGCGAGATGGCAATACCAAATGCGGCAAAACGGTAGT
GGAAGGAAAGGGGTGCGGGGCAGCGGAAGGAAGGGTGGGGCGGGGCGTGGCGGGGTCTGTGGCTGGGCGC
GACGTCACCGACGTTGGAGCCACTCCTTTGACCATGTGTGCGTGTGTGTATTATTCGTGTCTCGCCACTC
GCCGGTTGTTTTTTTCTTTTTATCTCGCTCTCTCTAGCGCCATCTCGTACGCATGCTCAACGCACCGCAT
GTTGCCGTGTCCTTTATGCGTCATTTTGGCTCGAAATAGGCAATTATTTAAACAAAGATTAGTCAACGAA
AACGCTAAAATAAATAAGTCTACAATATGGTTACTTATTGCCATGTGTGTGCAGCCAACGATAGCAACAA
AAGCAACAACACAGTGGCTTTCCCTCTTTCACTTTTTGTTTGCAAGCGCGTGCGAGCAAGACGGCACGAC
CGGCAAACGCAATTACGCTGACAAAGAGCAGACGAAGTTTTGGCCGAAAAACATCAAGGCGCCTGATACG
AATGCATTTGCAATAACAATTGCGATATTTAATATTGTTTATGAAGCTGTTTGACTTCAAAACACACAAA
AAAAAAAATAAAACAAATTATTTGAAAGAGAATTAGGAATCGGACAGCTTATCGTTACGGGCTAACAGCA
CACCGAGACGAAATAGCTTACCTGACGTCACAGCCTCTGGAAGAACTGCCGCCAAGCAGAGAGAGAGAGA
AAAAGAGGGAGAGCAGCTTAGACCGCATGTGCTTGTGTGTGAGGCGTCTCTCTCTTCGTCTCCTGTTTGC
GCAAACGCATAGACTGCACTGAGAAAATCGATTACCTATTTTTTATGAATGAATATTTGCACTATTACTA
TTCAAAACTATTAAGATAGCAATCACATTCAATAGCCAAATACTATACCACCTGAGCGATGCAACGAAAT
GATCAATTTGAGCAAAAATGCTGCATATTTAGGACGGCATCATTATAGAAATGCTTCTTGCTGTGTACTT
TTCTCTCGTCTGGCAGCTGTTTCGCCGTTATTGTTAAAACCGGCTTAAGTTAGGTGTGTTTTCTACGACT
AGTGATGCCCCTACTAGAAGATGTGTGTTGCACAAATGTCCCTGAATAACCAATTTGAAGTGCAGATAGC
AGTAAACGTAAGCTAATATGAATATTATTTAACTGTAATGTTTTAATATCGCTGGACATTACTAATAAAC
CCACTATAAACACATGTACATATGTATGTTTTGGCATACAATGAGTAGTTGGGGAAAAAATGTGTAAAAG
CACCGTGACCATCACAGCATAAAGATAACCAGCTGAAGTATCGAATATGAGTAACCCCCAAATTGAATCA
CATGCCGCAACTGATAGGACCCATGGAAGTACACTCTTCATGGCGATATACAAGACACACACAAGCACGA
ACACCCAGTTGCGGAGGAAATTCTCCGTAAATGAAAACCCAATCGGCGAACAATTCATACCCATATATGG
TAAAAGTTTTGAACGCGACTTGAGAGCGGAGAGCATTGCGGCTGATAAGGTTTTAGCGCTAAGCGGGCTT
TATAAAACGGGCTGCGGGACCAGTTTTCATATCACTACCGTTTGAGTTCTTGTGCTGTGTGGATACTCCT
CCCGACACAAAGCCGCTCCATCAGCCAGCAGTCGTCTAATCCAGAGACCCCGGATCGGGGTACCAACATG
GACGCACAAACACGACGACGTGAGCGTCGCGCTGAGAAACAAGCTCAATGGAAAGCTGCAAACGGTGGAT
CTCCTCCACATATGGCTTACCCATACGATGTTCCAGATTACGCTCCTCCAAGCTTGAATTCAGCTGATGA
TCTCACACTGACTGTTTGGCATGATCCAAACGGAGAACTCAAGAAATGGCAGAGAGATACTGGAGTGTCC
TATTGGGGAGACCCGGAGAAGCAAACTGACCGTACCATTAGCTTGTGGATTGTTGGCGAAGGTGCCGATG
AGGATTTGGAAACTGCATTGAACCGATGTCCAGTACCACAGAAAAAGGGAGAGGACAATCAACGTTTCCC
ATTCCCAGTACCAGCGAAACGGCCAATTGTTGTGACCGGATGGGGAGAGCTTCCAGAAAATGATCCAAAC
AATCCGTCCAAGAGCGAGTCGACGATATTCGACGAGAACAACAGATGGAACGACTTGACAACTGAGCAAA
ATCCATGGTATCTTCCGAATCAGCACACTTCAACATTCTCCAGTGACAACACCACTGGATCGTGGGTGCA
GGGAGGAACAATTCCACTCAATGAGCCCGGAACCTAGCTCGAGTCTAGAGGGCCCGCGGTTCGAAGGTAA
GCCTATCCCTAACCCTCTCCTCGGTCTCGATTCTACGCGTACCGGTCATCATCACCATCACCATTGAGTT
TAAACCCGCTGATCAGCCTCGACTGTGCCTTCTAAGGCCTGAGCTCGCTGATCAGCCTCGATCGAGGATC
CAGACATGATAAGATACATTGATGAGTTTGGACAAACCACAACTAGAATGCAGTGAAAAAAATGCTTTAT
TTGTGAAATTTGTGATGCTATTGCTTTATTTGTAACCATTATAAGCTGCAATAAACAAGTTAACAACAAC
AATTGCATTCATTTTATGTTTCAGGTTCAGGGGGAGGTGTGGGAGGTTTTTTAAAGCAAGTAAAACCTCT
ACAAATGTGGTATGGCTGATTATGATCAGTCGACCGATGCCCTTGAGAGCCTTCAACCCAGTCAGCTCCT
TCCGGTGGGCGCGGGGCATGACTATCGTCGCCGCACTTATGACTGTCTTCTTTATCATGCAACTCGTAGG
ACAGGTGCCGGCAGCGCTCTGGGTCATTTTCGGCGAGGACCGCTTTCGCTGGAGCGCGACGATGATCGGC
CTGTCGCTTGCGGTATTCGGAATCTTGCACGCCCTCGCTCAAGCCTTCGTCACTGGTCCCGCCACCAAAC
GTTTCGGCGAGAAGCAGGCCATTATCGCCGGCATGGCGGCCGACGCGCTGGGCTACGTCTTGCTGGCGTT
CGCGACGCGAGGCTGGATGGCCTTCCCCATTATGATTCTTCTCGCTTCCGGCGGCATCGGGATGCCCGCG
TTGCAGGCCATGCTGTCCAGGCAGGTAGATGACGACCATCAGGGACAGCTTCAAGGATCGCTCGCGGCTC
TTACCAGCCAGCAAAAGGCCAGGAACCGTAAAAAGGCCGCGTTGCTGGCGTTTTTCCATAGGCTCCGCCC
CCCTGACGAGCATCACAAAAATCGACGCTCAAGTCAGAGGTGGCGAAACCCGACAGGACTATAAAGATAC
CAGGCGTTTCCCCCTGGAAGCTCCCTCGTGCGCTCTCCTGTTCCGACCCTGCCGCTTACCGGATACCTGT
CCGCCTTTCTCCCTTCGGGAAGCGTGGCGCTTTCTCAATGCTCACGCTGTAGGTATCTCAGTTCGGTGTA
GGTCGTTCGCTCCAAGCTGGGCTGTGTGCACGAACCCCCCGTTCAGCCCGACCGCTGCGCCTTATCCGGT
AACTATCGTCTTGAGTCCAACCCGGTAAGACACGACTTATCGCCACTGGCAGCAGCCACTGGTAACAGGA
TTAGCAGAGCGAGGTATGTAGGCGGTGCTACAGAGTTCTTGAAGTGGTGGCCTAACTACGGCTACACTAG
AAGGACAGTATTTGGTATCTGCGCTCTGCTGAAGCCAGTTACCTTCGGAAAAAGAGTTGGTAGCTCTTGA
TCCGGCAAACAAACCACCGCTGGTAGCGGTGGTTTTTTTGTTTGCAAGCAGCAGATTACGCGCAGAAAAA
AAGGATCTCAAGAAGATCCTTTGATCTTTTCTACGGGGTCTGACGCTCAGTGGAACGAAAACTCACGTTA
AGGGATTTTGGTCATGAGATTATCAAAAAGGATCTTCACCTAGATCCTTTTAAATTAAAAATGAAGTTTT
AAATCAATCTAAAGTATATATGAGTAAACTTGGTCTGACAGTTACCAATGCTTAATCAGTGAGGCACCTA
TCTCAGCGATCTGTCTATTTCGTTCATCCATAGTTGCCTGACTCCCCGTCGTGTAGATAACTACGATACG
GGAGGGCTTACCATCTGGCCCCAGTGCTGCAATGATACCGCGAGACCCACGCTCACCGGCTCCAGATTTA
TCAGCAATAAACCAGCCAGCCGGAAGGGCCGAGCGCAGAAGTGGTCCTGCAACTTTATCCGCCTCCATCC
AGTCTATTAATTGTTGCCGGGAAGCTAGAGTAAGTAGTTCGCCAGTTAATAGTTTGCGCAACGTTGTTGC
CATTGCTGCAGGCATCGTGGTGTCACGCTCGTCGTTTGGTATGGCTTCATTCAGCTCCGGTTCCCAACGA
TCAAGGCGAGTTACATGATCCCCCATGTTGTGCAAAAAAGCGGTTAGCTCCTTCGGTCCTCCGATCGTTG
TCAGAAGTAAGTTGGCCGCAGTGTTATCACTCATGGTTATGGCAGCACTGCATAATTCTCTTACTGTCAT
GCCATCCGTAAGATGCTTTTCTGTGACTGGTGAGTACTCAACCAAGTCATTCTGAGAATAGTGTATGCGG
CGACCGAGTTGCTCTTGCCCGGCGTCAACACGGGATAATACCGCGCCACATAGCAGAACTTTAAAAGTGC
TCATCATTGGAAAACGTTCTTCGGGGCGAAAACTCTCAAGGATCTTACCGCTGTTGAGATCCAGTTCGAT
GTAACCCACTCGTGCACCCAACTGATCTTCAGCATCTTTTACTTTCACCAGCGTTTCTGGGTGAGCAAAA
ACAGGAAGGCAAAATGCCGCAAAAAAGGGAATAAGGGCGACACGGAAATGTTGAATACTCATACTCTTCC
TTTTTCAATATTATTGAAGCATTTATCAGGGTTATTGTCTCATGAGCGGATACATATTTGAATGTATTTA
GAAAAATAAACAAATAGGGGTTCCGCGCACATTTCCCCGAAAAGTGCCACCTGACGTCTAAGAAACCATT
ATTATCATGACATTAACCTATAAAAATAGGCGTATCACGAGGCCCTTTCGT
Features (pLannotate 1.2.2; 10 found; start..end, strand, type, name):
     56..2568    +  promoter       Ac5 promoter: Drosophila melanogaster actin 5C promoter
   2588..2653    +  CDS            N (fragment): REGN_LAMBD - Experimental evidence at protein level: Swiss-Prot protein existence level 1. Plays a role as a transcriptional antitermination factor that allows the virus to initiate its lytic phase. Activates expression of the delayed viral early genes by modifying host RNA polymerase (RNAP) into a form that is resistant to termination signals. This antitermination function requires the host NusA protein which serves to stabilize the interaction between antitermination protein N and host RNA polymerase. From Escherichia phage lambda (Bacteriophage lambda).
   2678..2704    +  CDS            3xHA (fragment): three tandem HA epitope tags
   3216..3257    +  CDS            V5 tag: epitope tag from simian virus 5
   3357..3491    -  polyA_signal   SV40 poly(A) signal: SV40 polyadenylation signal
   3514..3598    -  CDS            large T antigen (fragment): large T antigen from SV40 (simian virus 40)
   3599..4069    +  CDS            TcR (fragment): tetracycline efflux protein; tet; confers resistance to tetracycline
   4113..4701    -  rep_origin     ori: high-copy-number ColE1/pMB1/pBR322/pUC origin of replication
   4872..5732    -  CDS            AmpR: β-lactamase; bla; confers resistance to ampicillin, carbenicillin, and related antibiotics
   5733..5837    -  promoter       AmpR promoter: bla
