[The description below was written by a language model from this plasmid's Addgene catalogue record and pLannotate feature annotations shown in this document.]
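Description:
pAc5.1B-lambdaN-HA-CeAIN1_351-504_O is an insect-cell expression plasmid of about 5.9 kb. The catalogue lists the backbone as unknown, although the name and annotated features point to a pAc5.1-type vector. It is propagated in E. coli through a ColE1/pUC-family origin and selected with ampicillin via the β-lactamase gene and its own promoter. The record lists it as low copy, even though the annotation tool classes this origin family as high copy. Short fragments annotated as tetracycline-resistance and SV40 large T antigen sequences appear to be non-functional backbone remnants.

The expression cassette is driven by the Drosophila melanogaster actin 5C promoter, which gives strong constitutive transcription in Drosophila cell lines, and it ends at an SV40 polyadenylation signal. Downstream of the promoter lies a short fragment of the bacteriophage lambda N protein, followed by an HA epitope; the annotated span is the length of a single HA copy, although the tool matched it to a 3xHA feature. The unannotated interval that follows is consistent with the insert, residues 351–504 of Caenorhabditis elegans AIN-1, a GW182-family protein. A vector-derived V5 tag sits after the insert, but the record does not say whether it is in frame and translated.

The lambda N peptide binds boxB RNA hairpins, so fusions of this kind are typically used in tethering assays. In these, the protein fragment is recruited to a boxB-containing reporter mRNA to test whether it can repress translation or promote deadenylation and decay. This fits the associated study of AIN-1 interactions with PAB-1 and the PAN2–PAN3 and CCR4–NOT deadenylase complexes. The HA tag allows detection or immunoprecipitation. The depositor sequence may be theoretical rather than experimentally verified.
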