Addgene plasmid #147132: pAc5.1B-lambdaN-HA-CeAIN1_351-504_O
Purpose: Insect Expression of CeAIN1_351-504
Depositing lab: Elisa Izaurralde. Depositing organization: Max Planck Institute for Developmental Biology. Publication: The Caenorhabditis elegans GW182 protein AIN-1 interacts with PAB-1 and subunits of the PAN2-PAN3 and CCR4-NOT deadenylase complexes. Kuzuoglu-Ozturk D, Huntzinger E, Schmidt S, Izaurralde E. Nucleic Acids Res. 2012 Jul;40(12):5651-65. doi: 10.1093/nar/gks218. Epub 2012 Mar 7. PubMed 22402495.
Backbone
  Vector backbone: Unknown
  Vector type: Insect Expression
Growth in bacteria
  Bacterial resistance: Ampicillin, 100 μg/mL
  Growth temperature: 37°C
  Growth strain: DH5alpha
  Copy number: Low Copy
Gene/Insert
  Gene/Insert name: CeAIN1_351-504
  Species: C. elegans (nematode)
  Entrez Gene: ain-1
  Cloning method: Unknown
Terms and licenses: Academic/Nonprofit Terms; Industry Terms: Not Available to Industry
Depositor comments: ORF extracted from NCBI:NM_078286.4 Plasmids from this collection were made available to the research community and donated after the lab closed. Please note that the sequence provided by the depositing laboratory may be theoretical/predicted or based on Sanger sequencing results. There may be discrepancies between sequencing results obtained by Addgene and the depositor sequence. If an Addgene verified sequence is not available, please contact before placing your order to request that our lab fully sequence the plasmid.
How to cite: pAc5.1B-lambdaN-HA-CeAIN1_351-504_O was a gift from Elisa Izaurralde (Addgene plasmid # 147132 ; http://n2t.net/addgene:147132 ; RRID:Addgene_147132)
